>Addgene plasmid #162010 | pLKO.1 Puro shRNA PTEN KD4 | addgene full sequence | sequence record 318828 | Addgene NGS Result
GGCTAGCAGTTCCTCGAGGAACTGCTAGCCTCCGGGTTTTTTGAATTCTCGACCTCGAGACAAATGGCAG
TATTCATCCACAATTTTAAAAGAAAAGGGGGGATTGGGGGGTACAGTGCAGGGGAAAGAATAGTAGACAT
AATAGCAACAGACATACAAACTAAAGAATTACAAAAACAAATTACAAAAATTCAAAATTTTCGGGTTTAT
TACAGGGACAGCAGAGATCCACTTTGGCCGCGGCTCGAGGGGGTTGGGGTTGCGCCTTTTCCAAGGCAGC
CCTGGGTTTGCGCAGGGACGCGGCTGCTCTGGGCGTGGTTCCGGGAAACGCAGCGGCGCCGACCCTGGGT
CTCGCACATTCTTCACGTCCGTTCGCAGCGTCACCCGGATCTTCGCCGCTACCCTTGTGGGCCCCCCGGC
GACGCTTCCTGCTCCGCCCCTAAGTCGGGAAGGTTCCTTGCGGTTCGCGGCGTGCCGGACGTGACAAACG
GAAGCCGCACGTCTCACTAGTACCCTCGCAGACGGACAGCGCCAGGGAGCAATGGCAGCGCGCCGACCGC
GATGGGCTGTGGCCAATAGCGGCTGCTCAGCAGGGCGCGCCGAGAGCAGCGGCCGGGAAGGGGCGGTGCG
GGAGGCGGGGTGTGGGGCGGTAGTGTGGGCCCTGTTCCTGCCCGCGCGGTGTTCCGCATTCTGCAAGCCT
CCGGAGCGCACGTCGGCAGTCGGCTCCCTCGTTGACCGAATCACCGACCTCTCTCCCCAGGGGGATCCAC
CGGAGCTTACCATGACCGAGTACAAGCCCACGGTGCGCCTCGCCACCCGCGACGACGTCCCCAGGGCCGT
ACGCACCCTCGCCGCCGCGTTCGCCGACTACCCCGCCACGCGCCACACCGTCGATCCGGACCGCCACATC
GAGCGGGTCACCGAGCTGCAAGAACTCTTCCTCACGCGCGTCGGGCTCGACATCGGCAAGGTGTGGGTCG
CGGACGACGGCGCCGCGGTGGCGGTCTGGACCACGCCGGAGAGCGTCGAAGCGGGGGCGGTGTTCGCCGA
GATCGGCCCGCGCATGGCCGAGTTGAGCGGTTCCCGGCTGGCCGCGCAGCAACAGATGGAAGGCCTCCTG
GCGCCGCACCGGCCCAAGGAGCCCGCGTGGTTCCTGGCCACCGTCGGCGTCTCGCCCGACCACCAGGGCA
AGGGTCTGGGCAGCGCCGTCGTGCTCCCCGGAGTGGAGGCGGCCGAGCGCGCCGGGGTGCCCGCCTTCCT
GGAGACCTCCGCGCCCCGCAACCTCCCCTTCTACGAGCGGCTCGGCTTCACCGTCACCGCCGACGTCGAG
GTGCCCGAAGGACCGCGCACCTGGTGCATGACCCGCAAGCCCGGTGCCTGACGCCCGCCCCACGACCCGC
AGCGCCCGACCGAAAGGAGCGCACGACCCCATGCATCGGTACCTTTAAGACCAATGACTTACAAGGCAGC
TGTAGATCTTAGCCACTTTTTAAAAGAAAAGGGGGGACTGGAAGGGCTAATTCACTCCCAACGAAGACAA
GATCTGCTTTTTGCTTGTACTGGGTCTCTCTGGTTAGACCAGATCTGAGCCTGGGAGCTCTCTGGCTAAC
TAGGGAACCCACTGCTTAAGCCTCAATAAAGCTTGCCTTGAGTGCTTCAAGTAGTGTGTGCCCGTCTGTT
GTGTGACTCTGGTAACTAGAGATCCCTCAGACCCTTTTAGTCAGTGTGGAAAATCTCTAGCAGTAGTAGT
TCATGTCATCTTATTATTCAGTATTTATAACTTGCAAAGAAATGAATATCAGAGAGTGAGAGGAACTTGT
TTATTGCAGCTTATAATGGTTACAAATAAAGCAATAGCATCACAAATTTCACAAATAAAGCATTTTTTTC
ACTGCATTCTAGTTGTGGTTTGTCCAAACTCATCAATGTATCTTATCATGTCTGGCTCTAGCTATCCCGC
CCCTAACTCCGCCCATCCCGCCCCTAACTCCGCCCAGTTCCGCCCATTCTCCGCCCCATGGCTGACTAAT
TTTTTTTATTTATGCAGAGGCCGAGGCCGCCTCGGCCTCTGAGCTATTCCAGAAGTAGTGAGGAGGCTTT
TTTGGAGGCCTAGGGACGTACCCAATTCGCCCTATAGTGAGTCGTATTACGCGCGCTCACTGGCCGTCGT
TTTACAACGTCGTGACTGGGAAAACCCTGGCGTTACCCAACTTAATCGCCTTGCAGCACATCCCCCTTTC
GCCAGCTGGCGTAATAGCGAAGAGGCCCGCACCGATCGCCCTTCCCAACAGTTGCGCAGCCTGAATGGCG
AATGGG
[124 nt withheld, positions 2317-2440]
C
[91 nt withheld, positions 2442-2532]
A
[49 nt withheld, positions 2534-2582]
CCTTTGACGTTGGAGTCCACGTTCTTT
[37 nt withheld, positions 2610-2646]
ACCCTATCTCGGTCTATTCTTTTGATTTATAAGGGATTTTGCCGATTTCGGCCTATTGGTTAAAAAATGA
GCTGATTTAACAAAAATTTAACGCGAATTTTAACAAAATATTAACGCTTACAATTTAGGTGGCACTTTTC
GGGGAAATGTGCGCGGAACCCCTATTTGTTTATTTTTCTAAATACATTCAAATATGTATCCGCTCATGAG
ACAATAACCCTGATAAATGCTTCAATAATATTGAAAAAGGAAGAGTATGAGTATTCAACATTTCCGTGTC
GCCCTTATTCCCTTTTTTGCGGCATTTTGCCTTCCTGTTTTTGCTCACCCAGAAACGCTGGTGAAAGTAA
AAGATGCTGAAGATCAGTTGGGTGCACGAGTGGGTTACATCGAACTGGATCTCAACAGCGGTAAGATCCT
TGAGAGTTTTCGCCCCGAAGAACGTTTTCCAATGATGAGCACTTTTAAAGTTCTGCTATGTGGCGCGGTA
TTATCCCGTATTGACGCCGGGCAAGAGCAACTCGGTCGCCGCATACACTATTCTCAGAATGACTTGGTTG
AGTACTCACCAGTCACAGAAAAGCATCTTACGGATGGCATGACAGTAAGAGAATTATGCAGTGCTGCCAT
AACCATGAGTGATAACACTGCGGCCAACTTACTTCTGACAACGATCGGAGGACCGAAGGAGCTAACCGCT
TTTTTGCACAACATGGGGGATCATGTAACTCGCCTTGATCGTTGGGAACCGGAGCTGAATGAAGCCATAC
CAAACGACGAGCGTGACACCACGATGCCTGTAGCAATGGCAACAACGTTGCGCAAACTATTAACTGGCGA
ACTACTTACTCTAGCTTCCCGGCAACAATTAATAGACTGGATGGAGGCGGATAAAGTTGCAGGACCACTT
CTGCGCTCGGCCCTTCCGGCTGGCTGGTTTATTGCTGATAAATCTGGAGCCGGTGAGCGTGGGTCTCGCG
GTATCATTGCAGCACTGGGGCCAGATGGTAAGCCCTCCCGTATCGTAGTTATCTACACGACGGGGAGTCA
GGCAACTATGGATGAACGAAATAGACAGATCGCTGAGATAGGTGCCTCACTGATTAAGCATTGGTAACTG
TCAGACCAAGTTTACTCATATATACTTTAGATTGATTTAAAACTTCATTTTTAATTTAAAAGGATCTAGG
TGAAGATCCTTTTTGATAATCTCATGACCAAAATCCCTTAACGTGAGTTTTCGTTCCACTGAGCGTCAGA
CCCCGTAGAAAAGATCAAAGGATCTTCTTGAGATCCTTTTTTTCTGCGCGTAATCTGCTGCTTGCAAACA
AAAAAACCACCGCTACCAGCGGTGGTTTGTTTGCCGGATCAAGAGCTACCAACTCTTTTTCCGAAGGTAA
CTGGCTTCAGCAGAGCGCAGATACCAAATACTGTTCTTCTAGTGTAGCCGTAGTTAGGCCACCACTTCAA
GAACTCTGTAGCACCGCCTACATACCTCGCTCTGCTAATCCTGTTACCAGTGGCTGCTGCCAGTGGCGAT
AAGTCGTGTCTTACCGGGTTGGACTCAAGACGATAGTTACCGGATAAGGCGCAGCGGTCGGGCTGAACGG
GGGGTTCGTGCACACAGCCCAGCTTGGAGCGAACGACCTACACCGAACTGAGATACCTACAGCGTGAGCT
ATGAGAAAGCGCCACGCTTCCCGAAGGGAGAAAGGCGGACAGGTATCCGGTAAGCGGCAGGGTCGGAACA
GGAGAGCGCACGAGGGAGCTTCCAGGGGGAAACGCCTGGTATCTTTATAGTCCTGTCGGGTTTCGCCACC
TCTGACTTGAGCGTCGATTTTTGTGATGCTCGTCAGGGGGGCGGAGCCTATGGAAAAACGCCAGCAACGC
GGCCTTTTTACGGTTCCTGGCCTTTTGCTGGCCTTTTGCTCACATGTTCTTTCCTGCGTTATCCCCTGAT
TCTGTGGATAACCGTATTACCGCCTTTGAGTGAGCTGATACCGCTCGCCGCAGCCGAACGACCGAGCGCA
GCGAGTCAGTGAGCGAGGAAGCGGAAGAGCGCCCAATACGCAAACCGCCTCTCCCCGCGCGTTGGCCGAT
TCATTAATGCAGCTGGCACGACAGGTTTCCCGACTGGAAAGCGGGCAGTGAGCGCAACGCAATTAATGTG
AGTTAGCTCACTCATTAGGCACCCCAGGCTTTACACTTTATGCTTCCGGCTCGTATGTTGTGTGGAATTG
TGAGCGGATAACAATTTCACACAGGAAACAGCTATGACCATGATTACGCCAAGCGCGCAATTAACCCTCA
CTAAAGGGAACAAAAGCTGGAGCTGCAAGCTTAATGTAGTCTTATGCAATACTCTTGTAGTCTTGCAACA
TGGTAACGATGAGTTAGCAACATGCCTTACAAGGAGAGAAAAAGCACCGTGCATGCCGATTGGTGGAAGT
AAGGTGGTACGATCGTGCCTTATTAGGAAGGCAACAGACGGGTCTGACATGGATTGGACGAACCACTGAA
TTGCCGCATTGCAGAGATATTGTATTTAAGTGCCTAGCTCGATACATAAACGGGTCTCTCTGGTTAGACC
AGATCTGAGCCTGGGAGCTCTCTGGCTAACTAGGGAACCCACTGCTTAAGCCTCAATAAAGCTTGCCTTG
AGTGCTTCAAGTAGTGTGTGCCCGTCTGTTGTGTGACTCTGGTAACTAGAGATCCCTCAGACCCTTTTAG
TCAGTGTGGAAAATCTCTAGCAGTGGCGCCCGAACAGGGACTTGAAAGCGAAAGGGAAACCAGAGGAGCT
CTCTCGACGCAGGACTCGGCTTGCTGAAGCGCGCACGGCAAGAGGCGAGGGGCGGCGACTGGTGAGTACG
CCAAAAATTTTGACTAGCGGAGGCTAGAAGGAGAGAGATGGGTGCGAGAGCGTCAGTATTAAGCGGGGGA
GAATTAGATCGCGATGGGAAAAAATTCGGTTAAGGCCAGGGGGAAAGAAAAAATATAAATTAAAACATAT
AGTATGGGCAAGCAGGGAGCTAGAACGATTCGCAGTTAATCCTGGCCTGTTAGAAACATCAGAAGGCTGT
AGACAAATACTGGGACAGCTACAACCATCCCTTCAGACAGGATCAGAAGAACTTAGATCATTATATAATA
CAGTAGCAACCCTCTATTGTGTGCATCAAAGGATAGAGATAAAAGACACCAAGGAAGCTTTAGACAAGAT
AGAGGAAGAGCAAAACAAAAGTAAGACCACCGCACAGCAAGCGGCCGCTGATCTTCAGACCTGGAGGAGG
AGATATGAGGGACAATTGGAGAAGTGAATTATATAAATATAAAGTAGTAAAAATTGAACCATTAGGAGTA
GCACCCACCAAGGCAAAGAGAAGAGTGGTGCAGAGAGAAAAAAGAGCAGTGGGAATAGGAGCTTTGTTCC
TTGGGTTCTTGGGAGCAGCAGGAAGCACTATGGGCGCAGCGTCAATGACGCTGACGGTACAGGCCAGACA
ATTATTGTCTGGTATAGTGCAGCAGCAGAACAATTTGCTGAGGGCTATTGAGGCGCAACAGCATCTGTTG
CAACTCACAGTCTGGGGCATCAAGCAGCTCCAGGCAAGAATCCTGGCTGTGGAAAGATACCTAAAGGATC
AACAGCTCCTGGGGATTTGGGGTTGCTCTGGAAAACTCATTTGCACCACTGCTGTGCCTTGGAATGCTAG
TTGGAGTAATAAATCTCTGGAACAGATTTGGAATCACACGACCTGGATGGAGTGGGACAGAGAAATTAAC
AATTACACAAGCTTAATACACTCCTTAATTGAAGAATCGCAAAACCAGCAAGAAAAGAATGAACAAGAAT
TATTGGAATTAGATAAATGGGCAAGTTTGTGGAATTGGTTTAACATAACAAATTGGCTGTGGTATATAAA
ATTATTCATAATGATAGTAGGAGGCTTGGTAGGTTTAAGAATAGTTTTTGCTGTACTTTCTATAGTGAAT
AGAGTTAGGCAGGGATATTCACCATTATCGTTTCAGACCCACCTCCCAACCCCGAGGGGACCCGACAGGC
CCGAAGGAATAGAAGAAGAAGGTGGAGAGAGAGACAGAGACAGATCCATTCGATTAGTGAACGGATCTCG
ACGGTATCGATCACGAGACTAGCCTCGAGCGGCCGCCCCCTTCACCGAGGGCCTATTTCCCATGATTCCT
TCATATTTGCATATACGATACAAGGCTGTTAGAGAGATAATTGGAATTAATTTGACTGTAAACACAAAGA
TATTAGTACAAAATACGTGACGTAGAAAGTAATAATTTCTTGGGTAGTTTGCAGTTTTAAAATTATGTTT
TAAAATGGACTATCATATGCTTACCGTAACTTGAAAGTATTTCGATTTCTTGGCTTTATATATCTTGTGG
AAAGGACGAAACACCGGACCCGGA
Features (pLannotate 1.2.2; 25 found; start..end, strand, type, name):
     84..201     +  misc_feature   cPPT/CTS: central polypurine tract and central termination sequence of HIV-1
    250..760     +  promoter       hPGK promoter: human phosphoglycerate kinase 1 promoter
    782..1381    +  CDS            PuroR: puromycin N-acetyltransferase; pac from Streptomyces alboniger; confers resistance to puromycin
   1424..1507    +  CDS            nef (fragment): NEF_HV1Z2 - Experimental evidence at protein level: Swiss-Prot protein existence level 1. Extracellular Nef protein targets CD4(+) T-lymphocytes for apoptosis by interacting with CXCR4 surface receptors. From Human immunodeficiency virus type 1 group M subtype D (isolate Z2/CDC-Z34) (HIV-1).
   1509..1742    +  LTR            3' LTR (ΔU3): self-inactivating 3' long terminal repeat (LTR) from HIV-1
   1814..1935    +  polyA_signal   SV40 poly(A) signal: SV40 polyadenylation signal
   1975..2110    +  rep_origin     SV40 ori: SV40 origin of replication
   2131..2149    -  promoter       T7 promoter: promoter for bacteriophage T7 RNA polymerase
   2157..2312    +  CDS            lacZα (fragment): LacZα fragment of β-galactosidase; lacZ fragment
   2317..2745    +  rep_origin     f1 ori (sequence partly withheld): f1 bacteriophage origin of replication; arrow indicates direction of (+) strand synthesis
   2798..2902    +  promoter       AmpR promoter: bla
   2903..3763    +  CDS            AmpR: β-lactamase; bla; confers resistance to ampicillin, carbenicillin, and related antibiotics
   3934..4522    +  rep_origin     ori: high-copy-number ColE1/pMB1/pBR322/pUC origin of replication
   4705..4797    +  CDS            lacI (fragment): lac repressor; lacI; The lac repressor binds to the lac operator to inhibit transcription in E. coli. This inhibition can be relieved by adding lactose or isopropyl-β-D-thiogalactopyranoside (IPTG).
   4810..4831    +  protein_bind   CAP binding site: CAP binding activates transcription in the presence of cAMP. E. coli catabolite activator protein
   4846..4876    +  promoter       lac promoter: promoter for the E. coli lac operon
   4884..4900    +  protein_bind   lac operator: The lac repressor binds to the lac operator to inhibit transcription in E. coli. This inhibition can be relieved by adding lactose or isopropyl-β-D-thiogalactopyranoside (IPTG). lac repressor encoded by lacI
   4945..4963    +  promoter       T3 promoter: promoter for bacteriophage T3 RNA polymerase
   4991..5217    +  promoter       RSV promoter: Rous sarcoma virus enhancer/promoter
   5218..5398    +  LTR            5' LTR (truncated): truncated 5' long terminal repeat (LTR) from HIV-1
   5445..5570    +  misc_feature   HIV-1 Ψ: packaging signal of human immunodeficiency virus type 1
   5554..5917    +  CDS            HIV-1 gag (fragment): gag protein from human immunodeficiency virus 1; gag
   6063..6296    +  misc_feature   RRE: The Rev response element (RRE) of HIV-1 allows for Rev-dependent mRNA export from the nucleus to the cytoplasm.
   6673..6773    +  CDS            Rev (fragment): human immunodeficiency virus 1 (HIV-1) Rev protein; rev; enhances nuclear export of unspliced and incompletely spliced viral mRNAs
   6823..7063    +  promoter       U6 promoter: RNA polymerase III promoter for human U6 snRNA
