[The description below was written by a language model from this plasmid's Addgene catalogue record and pLannotate feature annotations shown in this document.]
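Description:
pLKO.1 Puro shRNA PTEN KD4 is a lentiviral shRNA vector built on the pLKO.1 backbone for knockdown of PTEN, with the target species recorded as dog (Canis lupus). In E. coli the roughly 7.1 kb plasmid is maintained by a high-copy ColE1/pUC-type origin and selected with ampicillin through the β-lactamase gene. An f1 origin, an SV40 origin and remnants of lac and phage promoter sequences are also carried over from the backbone.

The transfer cassette has a third-generation, self-inactivating design. An RSV promoter fused to a truncated HIV-1 5' LTR drives production of the viral genomic RNA, which includes the Ψ packaging signal with a partial gag sequence, the Rev response element for Rev-dependent nuclear export, and the cPPT/CTS element that aids nuclear import of the reverse-transcribed genome. The 3' LTR carries the ΔU3 deletion, so the integrated provirus lacks LTR promoter activity. Within this frame, a human U6 RNA polymerase III promoter is positioned to transcribe the short hairpin. The hairpin itself is not annotated in the feature table and its sequence is listed as unspecified, though it would lie just downstream of U6, across the numbering origin of the circular map. A separate human PGK promoter expresses puromycin N-acetyltransferase, allowing selection of transduced cells with puromycin.

The plasmid supplies no viral proteins, so producing particles requires separate packaging and envelope plasmids. The "KD4" name suggests it is one of several PTEN hairpins. The record gives its purpose only as PTEN shRNA, and the associated publication concerns phosphoinositide control of apical identity.
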