Addgene plasmid #162010: pLKO.1 Puro shRNA PTEN KD4
Purpose: PTEN shRNA
Depositing lab: David Bryant. Depositing organization: University of Glasgow. Publication: The phospholipid PI(3,4)P2 is an apical identity determinant. Roman-Fernandez A, Roignot J, Sandilands E, Nacke M, Mansour MA, McGarry L, Shanks E, Mostov KE, Bryant DM. Nat Commun. 2018 Nov 28;9(1):5041. doi: 10.1038/s41467-018-07464-8. PubMed 30487552.
Backbone
  Vector backbone: pLKO.1
  Vector type: Lentiviral
  Selectable markers: Puromycin
Growth in bacteria
  Bacterial resistance: Ampicillin, 100 μg/mL
  Growth temperature: 37°C
  Growth strain: NEB Stable
  Copy number: High Copy
Gene/Insert
  Gene/Insert name: PTEN
  gRNA/shRNA sequence: Unspecified
  Species: Canis Lupus
  Entrez Gene: PTEN (a.k.a. MMAC1)
  Cloning method: Ligation Independent Cloning
Terms and licenses: Academic/Nonprofit Terms; Industry Terms: Not Available to Industry
How to cite: pLKO.1 Puro shRNA PTEN KD4 was a gift from David Bryant (Addgene plasmid # 162010 ; http://n2t.net/addgene:162010 ; RRID:Addgene_162010)
