>Addgene plasmid #162010 | pLKO.1 Puro shRNA PTEN KD4 | depositor partial sequence | sequence record 314233 | PTEN RNAi Sequence
AAACCCGGAGGCTAGCAGTTC
